>Addgene plasmid #215919 | psiCHECK-1-BRAF_Mut2-SM | addgene full sequence | sequence record 443571 | Addgene NGS Result
AGATCTGCGCAGCACCATGGCCTGAAATAACCTCTGAAAGAGGAACTTGGTTAGGTACCTTCTGAGGCGG
AAAGAACCAGCTGTGGAATGTGTGTCAGTTAGGGTGTGGAAAGTCCCCAGGCTCCCCAGCAGGCAGAAGT
ATGCAAAGCATGCATCTCAATTAGTCAGCAACCAGGTGTGGAAAGTCCCCAGGCTCCCCAGCAGGCAGAA
GTATGCAAAGCATGCATCTCAATTAGTCAGCAACCATAGTCCCGCCCCTAACTCCGCCCATCCCGCCCCT
AACTCCGCCCAGTTCCGCCCATTCTCCGCCCCATGGCTGACTAATTTTTTTTATTTATGCAGAGGCCGAG
GCCGCCTCGGCCTCTGAGCTATTCCAGAAGTAGTGAGGAGGCTTTTTTGGAGGCCTAGGCTTTTGCAAAA
AGCTTGATTCTTCTGACACAACAGTCTCGAACTTAAGCTGCAGAAGTTGGTCGTGAGGCACTGGGCAGGT
AAGTATCAAGGTTACAAGACAGGTTTAAGGAGACCAATAGAAACTGGGCTTGTCGAGACAGAGAAGACTC
TTGCGTTTCTGATAGGCACCTATTGGTCTTACTGACATCCACTTTGCCTTTCTCTCCACAGGTGTCCACT
CCCAGTTCAATTACAGCTCTTAAGGCTAGAGTACTTAATACGACTCACTATAGGCTAGCCACCATGGCTT
CCAAGGTGTACGACCCCGAGCAACGCAAACGCATGATCACTGGGCCTCAGTGGTGGGCTCGCTGCAAGCA
AATGAACGTGCTGGACTCCTTCATCAACTACTATGATTCCGAGAAGCACGCCGAGAACGCCGTGATTTTT
CTGCATGGTAACGCTGCCTCCAGCTACCTGTGGAGGCACGTCGTGCCTCACATCGAGCCCGTGGCTAGAT
GCATCATCCCTGATCTGATCGGAATGGGTAAGTCCGGCAAGAGCGGGAATGGCTCATATCGCCTCCTGGA
TCACTACAAGTACCTCACCGCTTGGTTCGAGCTGCTGAACCTTCCAAAGAAAATCATCTTTGTGGGCCAC
GACTGGGGGGCTTGTCTGGCCTTTCACTACTCCTACGAGCACCAAGACAAGATCAAGGCCATCGTCCATG
CTGAGAGTGTCGTGGACGTGATCGAGTCCTGGGACGAGTGGCCTGACATCGAGGAGGATATCGCCCTGAT
CAAGAGCGAAGAGGGCGAGAAAATGGTGCTTGAGAATAACTTCTTCGTCGAGACCATGCTCCCAAGCAAG
ATCATGCGGAAACTGGAGCCTGAGGAGTTCGCTGCCTACCTGGAGCCATTCAAGGAGAAGGGCGAGGTTA
GACGGCCTACCCTCTCCTGGCCTCGCGAGATCCCTCTCGTTAAGGGAGGCAAGCCCGACGTCGTCCAGAT
TGTCCGCAACTACAACGCCTACCTTCGGGCCAGCGACGATCTGCCTAAGATGTTCATCGAGTCCGACCCT
GGGTTCTTTTCCAACGCTATTGTCGAGGGAGCTAAGAAGTTCCCTAACACCGAGTTCGTGAAGGTGAAGG
GCCTCCACTTCAGCCAGGAGGACGCTCCAGATGAAATGGGTAAGTACATCAAGAGCTTCGTGGAGCGCGT
GCTGAAGAACGAGCAGTAATTCTAGGCGATCGCTCGAGTACAACTTACGAGAGCAGTTACATACAACTTA
CGAGAGCAGTTACATACAACTTACGAGAGCAGTTACAGAATTCGTTTAAACCTAGAGCGGCCGCTGGCCG
CAATAAAATATCTTTATTTTCATTACATCTGTGTGTTGGTTTTTTGTGTGAGGATCCAGGTGGCACTTTT
CGGGGAAATGTGCGCGGAACCCCTATTTGTTTATTTTTCTAAATACATTCAAATATGTATCCGCTCATGA
GACAATAACCCTGATAAATGCTTCAATAATATTGAAAAAGGAAGAGTATGAGTATTCAACATTTCCGTGT
CGCCCTTATTCCCTTTTTTGCGGCATTTTGCCTTCCTGTTTTTGCTCACCCAGAAACGCTGGTGAAAGTA
AAAGATGCTGAAGATCAGTTGGGTGCACGAGTGGGTTACATCGAACTGGATCTCAACAGCGGTAAGATCC
TTGAGAGTTTTCGCCCCGAAGAACGTTTTCCAATGATGAGCACTTTTAAAGTTCTGCTATGTGGCGCGGT
ATTATCCCGTATTGACGCCGGGCAAGAGCAACTCGGTCGCCGCATACACTATTCTCAGAATGACTTGGTT
GAGTACTCACCAGTCACAGAAAAGCATCTTACGGATGGCATGACAGTAAGAGAATTATGCAGTGCTGCCA
TAACCATGAGTGATAACACTGCGGCCAACTTACTTCTGACAACGATCGGAGGACCGAAGGAGCTAACCGC
TTTTTTGCACAACATGGGGGATCATGTAACTCGCCTTGATCGTTGGGAACCGGAGCTGAATGAAGCCATA
CCAAACGACGAGCGTGACACCACGATGCCTGTAGCAATGGCAACAACGTTGCGCAAACTATTAACTGGCG
AACTACTTACTCTAGCTTCCCGGCAACAATTAATAGACTGGATGGAGGCGGATAAAGTTGCAGGACCACT
TCTGCGCTCGGCCCTTCCGGCTGGCTGGTTTATTGCTGATAAATCTGGAGCCGGTGAGCGTGGGTCTCGC
GGTATCATTGCAGCACTGGGGCCAGATGGTAAGCCCTCCCGTATCGTAGTTATCTACACGACGGGGAGTC
AGGCAACTATGGATGAACGAAATAGACAGATCGCTGAGATAGGTGCCTCACTGATTAAGCATTGGTAACT
GTCAGACCAAGTTTACTCATATATACTTTAGATTGATTTAAAACTTCATTTTTAATTTAAAAGGATCTAG
GTGAAGATCCTTTTTGATAATCTCATGACCAAAATCCCTTAACGTGAGTTTTCGTTCCACTGAGCGTCAG
ACCCCGTAGAAAAGATCAAAGGATCTTCTTGAGATCCTTTTTTTCTGCGCGTAATCTGCTGCTTGCAAAC
AAAAAAACCACCGCTACCAGCGGTGGTTTGTTTGCCGGATCAAGAGCTACCAACTCTTTTTCCGAAGGTA
ACTGGCTTCAGCAGAGCGCAGATACCAAATACTGTTCTTCTAGTGTAGCCGTAGTTAGGCCACCACTTCA
AGAACTCTGTAGCACCGCCTACATACCTCGCTCTGCTAATCCTGTTACCAGTGGCTGCTGCCAGTGGCGA
TAAGTCGTGTCTTACCGGGTTGGACTCAAGACGATAGTTACCGGATAAGGCGCAGCGGTCGGGCTGAACG
GGGGGTTCGTGCACACAGCCCAGCTTGGAGCGAACGACCTACACCGAACTGAGATACCTACAGCGTGAGC
TATGAGAAAGCGCCACGCTTCCCGAAGGGAGAAAGGCGGACAGGTATCCGGTAAGCGGCAGGGTCGGAAC
AGGAGAGCGCACGAGGGAGCTTCCAGGGGGAAACGCCTGGTATCTTTATAGTCCTGTCGGGTTTCGCCAC
CTCTGACTTGAGCGTCGATTTTTGTGATGCTCGTCAGGGGGGCGGAGCCTATGGAAAAACGCCAGCAACG
CGGCCTTTTTACGGTTCCTGGCCTTTTGCTGGCCTTTTGCTCACATGGCTCGAC
Features (pLannotate 1.2.2; 8 found; start..end, strand, type, name):
     62..419     +  promoter       SV40 promoter: SV40 enhancer and early promoter
    489..621     +  intron         chimeric intron: chimera between introns from human β-globin and immunoglobulin heavy chain genes
    666..684     +  promoter       T7 promoter: promoter for bacteriophage T7 RNA polymerase
    694..1629    +  CDS            hRluc: Renilla luciferase human codon-optimized
   1752..1800    +  polyA_signal   poly(A) signal: synthetic polyadenylation signal
   1833..1937    +  promoter       AmpR promoter: bla
   1938..2798    +  CDS            AmpR: β-lactamase; bla; confers resistance to ampicillin, carbenicillin, and related antibiotics
   2969..3557    +  rep_origin     ori: high-copy-number ColE1/pMB1/pBR322/pUC origin of replication
