[The description below was written by a language model from this plasmid's Addgene catalogue record and pLannotate feature annotations shown in this document.]
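Description:
psiCHECK-1-BRAF_Mut2-SM is a mammalian expression reporter plasmid built on the psiCHECK-1 backbone and designed to measure siRNA silencing activity. It is propagated in E. coli as a high-copy plasmid through a ColE1/pUC-type origin of replication. Selection is with ampicillin, using a β-lactamase (AmpR) gene driven by its own bla promoter. The sequenced record is about 3.6 kb and carries no mammalian selection marker, which is consistent with use in transient transfection.

The reporter cassette consists of the SV40 enhancer and early promoter, a chimeric β-globin/immunoglobulin heavy chain intron that improves transcript processing and expression, and a human codon-optimized Renilla luciferase (hRluc) coding sequence. It ends in a synthetic polyadenylation signal. A T7 promoter just upstream of hRluc also permits in vitro transcription.

According to the catalogue entry, the insert is three tandem repeats of a seed-matched (SM) sequence for the siRNA siBRAF_Mut2, which is directed against a mutant form of human BRAF. The purpose statement places these siRNA binding sites in the luciferase 3′ UTR. The feature table does not annotate them, although there is an unannotated gap between the end of hRluc and the poly(A) signal where they would be expected. The cloning sites used are not recorded.

Seed-matched targets are complementary only to the siRNA seed region rather than to the whole guide strand. A drop in Renilla signal after co-transfection with the siRNA therefore reports seed-dependent, microRNA-like off-target repression rather than on-target cleavage. The associated work concerns knockdown of a 15-bp deletion-type BRAF mRNA in pancreatic ductal adenocarcinoma cells.
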