Addgene plasmid #215919: psiCHECK-1-BRAF_Mut2-SM
Purpose: This plasmid encodes luciferase which has siRNA binding sites in 3'UTR for detecting the siRNA silencing activity.
Depositing lab: Kumiko Ui-Tei. Depositing organization: The University of Tokyo. Publication: Knockdown of 15-bp Deletion-Type v-raf Murine Sarcoma Viral Oncogene Homolog B1 mRNA in Pancreatic Ductal Adenocarcinoma Cells Repressed Cell Growth In Vitro and Tumor Volume In Vivo. Song J, Kobayashi Y, Asano Y, Sato A, Taniguchi H, Ui-Tei K. Cancers (Basel). 2022 Jun 28;14(13):3162. doi: 10.3390/cancers14133162. PubMed 35804932.
Backbone
  Vector backbone: psiCHECK-1
  Vector type: Mammalian Expression
Growth in bacteria
  Bacterial resistance: Ampicillin, 100 μg/mL
  Growth temperature: 37°C
  Growth strain: DH5alpha
  Copy number: High Copy
Gene/Insert
  Gene/Insert name: three tandem repeats of seed-matched (SM) sequence of siBRAF_ Mut2
  Species: H. sapiens (human)
  Mutation: BRAF
  Entrez Gene: BRAF (a.k.a. B-RAF1, B-raf, BRAF-1, BRAF1, NS7, RAFB1)
  Cloning method: Restriction Enzyme; 5′ cloning site Unknown (unknown if destroyed)
Terms and licenses: Academic/Nonprofit Terms; Industry Terms: Not Available to Industry
How to cite: psiCHECK-1-BRAF_Mut2-SM was a gift from Kumiko Ui-Tei (Addgene plasmid # 215919 ; http://n2t.net/addgene:215919 ; RRID:Addgene_215919)
