>Addgene plasmid #215919 | psiCHECK-1-BRAF_Mut2-SM | depositor partial sequence | sequence record 440637 | psiCHECK-1-BRAF_Mut2-SM sequence 75 bps
TCGAGTACAACTTACGAGAGCAGTTACATACAACTTACGAGAGCAGTTACATACAACTTACGAGAGCAGT
TACAG
